>Addgene plasmid #26737 | GFP-UtrCH | addgene full sequence | sequence record 123090 | Addgene assembled sequence
CGCCATTCTGCCTGGGGACGTCGGAGCAAGCTTGATTTAGGTGACACTATAGAATACAAGCTACTTGTTC
TTTTTGCAGGATCCAAACCATGGTGAGCAAGGGCGAGGAGCTGTTCACCGGGGTGGTGCCCATCCTGGTC
GAGCTGGACGGCGACGTAAACGGCCACAAGTTCAGCGTGTCCGGCGAGGGCGAGGGCGATGCCACCTACG
GCAAGCTGACCCTGAAGTTCATCTGCACCACCGGCAAGCTGCCCGTGCCCTGGCCCACCCTCGTGACCAC
CCTGACCTACGGCGTGCAGTGCTTCAGCCGCTACCCCGACCACATGAAGCAGCACGACTTCTTCAAGTCC
GCCATGCCCGAAGGCTACGTCCAGGAGCGCACCATCTTCTTCAAGGACGACGGCAACTACAAGACCCGCG
CCGAGGTGAAGTTCGAGGGCGACACCCTGGTGAACCGCATCGAGCTGAAGGGCATCGACTTCAAGGAGGA
CGGCAACATCCTGGGGCACAAGCTGGAGTACAACTACAACAGCCACAACGTCTATATCATGGCCGACAAG
CAGAAGAACGGCATCAAGGTGAACTTCAAGATCCGCCACAACATCGAGGACGGCAGCGTGCAGCTCGCCG
ACCACTACCAGCAGAACACCCCCATCGGCGACGGCCCCGTGCTGCTGCCCGACAACCACTACCTGAGCAC
CCAGTCCGCCCTGAGCAAAGACCCCAACGAGAAGCGCGATCACATGGTCCTGCTGGAGTTCGTGACCGCC
GCCGGGATCACTCTCGGCATGGACGAGCTGTACAAGTCCGGAACCATGGCCAAGTATGGAGAACATGAAG
CCAGTCCTGACAATGGGCAGAACGAATTCAGTGATATCATTAAGTCCAGATCTGATGAACACAATGACGT
ACAGAAGAAAACCTTTACCAAATGGATAAATGCTCGATTTTCAAAGAGTGGGAAACCACCCATCAATGAT
ATGTTCACAGACCTCAAAGATGGAAGGAAGCTATTGGATCTTCTAGAAGGCCTCACAGGAACATCACTGC
CAAAGGAACGTGGTTCCACAAGGGTACATGCCTTAAATAACGTCAACAGAGTGCTGCAGGTTTTACATCA
GAACAATGTGGAATTAGTGAATATAGGGGGAACCGACATTGTGGATGGAAATCACAAACTGACTTTGGGG
TTACTTTGGAGCATCATTTTGCACTGGCAGGTGAAAGATGTCATGAAGGATGTCATGTCGGACCTGCAGC
AGACGAACAGTGAGAAGATCCTGCTCAGCTGGGTGCGTCAGACCACCAGGCCCTACAGCCAAGTCAACGT
CCTCAACTTCACCACCAGCTGGACAGATGGACTCGCCTTTAATGCTGTCCTCCACCGACATAAACCTGAT
CTCTTCAGCTGGGATAAAGTTGTCAAAATGTCACCAATTGAGAGACTTGAACATGCCTTCAGCAAGGCTC
AAACTTATTTGGGAATTGAAAAGCTGTTAGATCCTGAAGATGTTGCCGTTCGGCTTCCTGACAAGAAATC
CATAATTATGTATTTAACATCTTTGTTTGAGGTGCTACCTCAGCAAGTCACCATAGACTAACTCGAGCTC
AAGCTTCGAATTCTGCAGTCTAGAACTATAGTGAGTCGTATTACGTAGATCCAGACATGATAAGATACAT
TGATGAGTTTGGACAAACCACAACTAGAATGCAGTGAAAAAAATGCTTTATTTGTGAAATTTGTGATGCT
ATTGCTTTATTTGTAACCATTATAAGCTGCAATAAACAAGTTAACAACAACAATTGCATTCATTTTATGT
TTCAGGTTCAGGGGGAGGTGTGGGAGGTTTTTTAATTCGCGGCCGCGGCGCCAATGCATTGGGCCCGGTA
CCCAGCTTTTGTTCCCTTTAGTGAGGGTTAATTGCGCGCTTGGCGTAATCATGGTCATAGCTGTTTCCTG
TGTGAAATTGTTATCCGCTCACAATTCCACACAACATACGAGCCGGAAGCATAAAGTGTAAAGCCTGGGG
TGCCTAATGAGTGAGCTAACTCACATTAATTGCGTTGCGCTCACTGCCCGCTTTCCAGTCGGGAAACCTG
TCGTGCCAGCTGCATTAATGAATCGGCCAACGCGCGGGGAGAGGCGGTTTGCGTATTGGGCGCTCTTCCG
CTTCCTCGCTCACTGACTCGCTGCGCTCGGTCGTTCGGCTGCGGCGAGCGGTATCAGCTCACTCAAAGGC
GGTAATACGGTTATCCACAGAATCAGGGGATAACGCAGGAAAGAACATGTGAGCAAAAGGCCAGCAAAAG
GCCAGGAACCGTAAAAAGGCCGCGTTGCTGGCGTTTTTCCATAGGCTCCGCCCCCCTGACGAGCATCACA
AAAATCGACGCTCAAGTCAGAGGTGGCGAAACCCGACAGGACTATAAAGATACCAGGCGTTTCCCCCTGG
AAGCTCCCTCGTGCGCTCTCCTGTTCCGACCCTGCCGCTTACCGGATACCTGTCCGCCTTTCTCCCTTCG
GGAAGCGTGGCGCTTTCTCATAGCTCACGCTGTAGGTATCTCAGTTCGGTGTAGGTCGTTCGCTCCAAGC
TGGGCTGTGTGCACGAACCCCCCGTTCAGCCCGACCGCTGCGCCTTATCCGGTAACTATCGTCTTGAGTC
CAACCCGGTAAGACACGACTTATCGCCACTGGCAGCAGCCACTGGTAACAGGATTAGCAGAGCGAGGTAT
GTAGGCGGTGCTACAGAGTTCTTGAAGTGGTGGCCTAACTACGGCTACACTAGAAGGACAGTATTTGGTA
TCTGCGCTCTGCTGAAGCCAGTTACCTTCGGAAAAAGAGTTGGTAGCTCTTGATCCGGCAAACAAACCAC
CGCTGGTAGCGGTGGTTTTTTTGTTTGCAAGCAGCAGATTACGCGCAGAAAAAAAGGATCTCAAGAAGAT
CCTTTGATCTTTTCTACGGGGTCTGACGCTCAGTGGAACGAAAACTCACGTTAAGGGATTTTGGTCATGA
GATTATCAAAAAGGATCTTCACCTAGATCCTTTTAAATTAAAAATGAAGTTTTAAATCAATCTAAAGTAT
ATATGAGTAAACTTGGTCTGACAGTTACCAATGCTTAATCAGTGAGGCACCTATCTCAGCGATCTGTCTA
TTTCGTTCATCCATAGTTGCCTGACTCCCCGTCGTGTAGATAACTACGATACGGGAGGGCTTACCATCTG
GCCCCAGTGCTGCAATGATACCGCGAGACCCACGCTCACCGGCTCCAGATTTATCAGCAATAAACCAGCC
AGCCGGAAGGGCCGAGCGCAGAAGTGGTCCTGCAACTTTATCCGCCTCCATCCAGTCTATTAATTGTTGC
CGGGAAGCTAGAGTAAGTAGTTCGCCAGTTAATAGTTTGCGCAACGTTGTTGCCATTGCTACAGGCATCG
TGGTGTCACGCTCGTCGTTTGGTATGGCTTCATTCAGCTCCGGTTCCCAACGATCAAGGCGAGTTACATG
ATCCCCCATGTTGTGCAAAAAAGCGGTTAGCTCCTTCGGTCCTCCGATCGTTGTCAGAAGTAAGTTGGCC
GCAGTGTTATCACTCATGGTTATGGCAGCACTGCATAATTCTCTTACTGTCATGCCATCCGTAAGATGCT
TTTCTGTGACTGGTGAGTACTCAACCAAGTCATTCTGAGAATAGTGTATGCGGCGACCGAGTTGCTCTTG
CCCGGCGTCAATACGGGATAATACCGCGCCACATAGCAGAACTTTAAAAGTGCTCATCATTGGAAAACGT
TCTTCGGGGCGAAAACTCTCAAGGATCTTACCGCTGTTGAGATCCAGTTCGATGTAACCCACTCGTGCAC
CCAACTGATCTTCAGCATCTTTTACTTTCACCAGCGTTTCTGGGTGAGCAAAAACAGGAAGGCAAAATGC
CGCAAAAAAGGGAATAAGGGCGACACGGAAATGTTGAATACTCATACTCTTCCTTTTTCAATATTATTGA
AGCATTTATCAGGGTTATTGTCTCATGAGCGGATACATATTTGAATGTATTTAGAAAAATAAACAAATAG
GGGTTCCGCGCACATTTCCCCGAAAAGTGCCACCTAAATTGTAAGCGTTAATATTTTGTTAAAATTCGCG
TTAAATTTTTGTTAAATCAGCTCATTTTTTAACCAATAGGCCGAAATCGGCAAAATCCCTTATAAATCAA
AAGAATAGACCGAGATAGGGT
[37 nt withheld, positions 4222-4258]
AAAGAACGTGGACTCCAACGTCAAAGG
[49 nt withheld, positions 4286-4334]
T
[91 nt withheld, positions 4336-4426]
G
[124 nt withheld, positions 4428-4551]
CCCATTCGCCATTCAGGCTGCGCAACTGTTGGGAAGGGCGATCGGTGCGGGCCTCTTCGCTATTACGCCA
GTCGACCATAGCCAATTCAATATGGCGTATATGGACTCATGCCAATTCAATATGGTGGATCTGGACCTGT
GCCAATTCAATATGGCGTATATGGACTCGTGCCAATTCAATATGGTGGATCTGGACCCCAGCCAATTCAA
TATGGCGGACTTGGCACCATGCCAATTCAATATGGCGGACTTGGCACTGTGCCAACTGGGGAGGGGTCTA
CTTGGCACGGTGCCAAGTTTGAGGAGGGGTCTTGGCCCTGTGCCAAGTCCGCCATATTGAATTGGCATGG
TGCCAATAATGGCGGCCATATTGGCTATATGCCAGGATCAATATATAGGCAATATCCAATATGGCCCTAT
GCCAATATGGCTATTGGCCAGGTTCAATACTATGTATTGGCCCTATGCCATATAGTATTCCATATATGGG
TTTTCCTATTGACGTAGATAGCCCCTCCCAATGGGCGGTCCCATATACCATATATGGGGCTTCCTAATAC
CGCCCATAGCCACTCCCCCATTGACGTCAATGGTCTCTATATATGGTCTTTCCTATTGACGTCATATGGG
CGGTCCTATTGACGTATATGGCGCCTCCCCCATTGACGTCAATTACGGTAAATGGCCCGCCTGGCTCAAT
GCCCATTGACGTCAATAGGACCACCCACCATTGACGTCAATGGGATGGCTCATTGCCCATTCATATCCGT
TCTCACGCCCCCTATTGACGTCAATGACGGTAAATGGCCCACTTGGCAGTACATCAATATCTATTAATAG
TAACTTGGCAAGTACATTACTATTGGAAGGACGCCAGGGTACATTGGCAGTACTCCCATTGACGTCAATG
GCGGTAAATGGCCCGCGATGGCTGCCAAGTACATCCCCATTGACGTCAATGGGGAGGGGCAATGACGCAA
ATGGGCGTTCCATTGACGTAAATGGGCGGTAGGCGTGCCTAATGGGAGGTCTATATAAGCAATGCTCGTT
TAGGGAAC
Features (pLannotate 1.2.2; 17 found; start..end, strand, type, name):
     35..53      +  promoter       SP6 promoter: promoter for bacteriophage SP6 RNA polymerase
     90..806     +  CDS            EGFP: EGFP is a basic (constitutively fluorescent) green fluorescent protein published in 1996, derived from Aequorea victoria. It is reported to be a rapidly-maturing weak dimer with moderate acid sensitivity.
    816..1598    +  CDS            UTRN (fragment): UTRN_HUMAN - Also known as DMDL, DRP1. Experimental evidence at protein level: Swiss-Prot protein existence level 1. May play a role in anchoring the cytoskeleton to the plasma membrane. From Homo sapiens (Human).
   1602..1630    +  misc_feature   MCS (fragment): multiple cloning site
   1636..1653    -  promoter       T7 promoter (fragment): promoter for bacteriophage T7 RNA polymerase
   1658..1792    -  polyA_signal   SV40 poly(A) signal: SV40 polyadenylation signal
   1905..1923    -  promoter       T3 promoter: promoter for bacteriophage T3 RNA polymerase
   1968..1984    -  protein_bind   lac operator: The lac repressor binds to the lac operator to inhibit transcription in E. coli. This inhibition can be relieved by adding lactose or isopropyl-β-D-thiogalactopyranoside (IPTG). lac repressor encoded by lacI
   1992..2022    -  promoter       lac promoter: promoter for the E. coli lac operon
   2037..2058    -  protein_bind   CAP binding site: CAP binding activates transcription in the presence of cAMP. E. coli catabolite activator protein
   2071..2163    -  CDS            lacI (fragment): lac repressor; lacI; The lac repressor binds to the lac operator to inhibit transcription in E. coli. This inhibition can be relieved by adding lactose or isopropyl-β-D-thiogalactopyranoside (IPTG).
   2346..2934    -  rep_origin     ori: high-copy-number ColE1/pMB1/pBR322/pUC origin of replication
   3105..3965    -  CDS            AmpR: β-lactamase; bla; confers resistance to ampicillin, carbenicillin, and related antibiotics
   3966..4070    -  promoter       AmpR promoter: bla
   4123..4551    -  rep_origin     f1 ori (sequence partly withheld): f1 bacteriophage origin of replication; arrow indicates direction of (+) strand synthesis
   4556..4622    -  CDS            lacZα (fragment): LacZα fragment of β-galactosidase; lacZ fragment
   4625..5609    +  promoter       CMV IE94 promoter: enhancer/promoter region of simian cytomegalovirus major immediate early transcription unit IE94
