[The description below was written by a language model from this plasmid's Addgene catalogue record and pLannotate feature annotations shown in this document.]
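Description:
GFP-UtrCH is a pCS2+-based expression plasmid encoding a fluorescent probe for filamentous actin. It is propagated in E. coli as a high-copy plasmid through a ColE1/pUC-type origin and selected with ampicillin via the β-lactamase gene. The backbone also carries an f1 origin for single-stranded DNA production, along with remnants of lac regulatory sequences and lacZα left over from the vector's cloning ancestry.

The payload is a single fusion reading frame in which EGFP sits at the N terminus of the calponin homology (actin-binding) domain of utrophin, residues 1–261. The catalogue lists the species as unknown, although the sequence annotation matches this fragment to human utrophin. Expression in vertebrate cells is driven by the simian cytomegalovirus IE94 enhancer/promoter, which in the circular map lies immediately upstream of the fusion, and transcripts are terminated by an SV40 polyadenylation signal. An SP6 promoter lies between the CMV element and the coding sequence, a standard pCS2+ arrangement that allows in vitro transcription of sense mRNA, for example for microinjection. T7 and T3 promoters flank the poly(A) region in the opposite orientation, and a fragment of the multiple cloning site remains downstream of the insert. The restriction sites used for cloning are not recorded.

Because the utrophin domain binds F-actin, the fusion labels actin filaments and is used as a reporter to visualize them by fluorescence microscopy. Repository quality control found a Q236R substitution in the utrophin portion, which the depositor comments state does not affect function.
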