Addgene plasmid #26737: GFP-UtrCH
Depositing lab: William Bement. Publication: Versatile fluorescent probes for actin filaments based on the actin-binding domain of utrophin. Burkel BM, von Dassow G, Bement WM. Cell Motil Cytoskeleton. 2007 Nov . 64(11):822-32. 10.1002/cm.20226 PubMed 17685442.
Backbone
  Vector backbone: pCS2+
  Backbone size w/o insert (bp): 4097
  Vector type: Mammalian Expression ; reporter for F-actin
Growth in bacteria
  Bacterial resistance: Ampicillin, 100 μg/mL
  Growth temperature: 37°C
  Growth strain: DH5alpha
  Copy number: High Copy
Gene/Insert
  Gene/Insert name: Utrophin (alt name: UtrCH)
  Species: unknown
  Mutation: Calponin homology domain of utrophin (aa# 1-261). See depositor comments below
  Promoter: CMV IE94
  Tag / fusion protein: GFP (N terminal on insert)
  Cloning method: Restriction Enzyme; 5′ cloning site unknown (unknown if destroyed); 3′ cloning site unknown (unknown if destroyed)
  Sequencing primers: 5′ SP6; 3′ EBV-rev
Terms and licenses: Academic/Nonprofit Terms; Industry Terms: Not Available to Industry
Depositor comments: The calponin homology domain of utrophin (Utr-CH) was fused to eGFP in order to visualize F-actin. Uploaded sequence from depositing lab includes the complete GFP-utrophin sequence. Please note that mutation Q236R in utrophin was found during Addgene's quality control. The mutation does NOT affect plasmid function.
How to cite: GFP-UtrCH was a gift from William Bement (Addgene plasmid # 26737 ; http://n2t.net/addgene:26737 ; RRID:Addgene_26737)
