>Addgene plasmid #26737 | GFP-UtrCH | depositor partial sequence | sequence record 12647 | Author sequence
GGATCCAAACCATGGTGAGCAAGGGCGAGGAGCTGTTCACCGGGGTGGTGCCCATCCTGGTCGAGCTGGA
CGGCGACGTAAACGGCCACAAGTTCAGCGTGTCCGGCGAGGGCGAGGGCGATGCCACCTACGGCAAGCTG
ACCCTGAAGTTCATCTGCACCACCGGCAAGCTGCCCGTGCCCTGGCCCACCCTCGTGACCACCCTGACCT
ACGGCGTGCAGTGCTTCAGCCGCTACCCCGACCACATGAAGCAGCACGACTTCTTCAAGTCCGCCATGCC
CGAAGGCTACGTCCAGGAGCGCACCATCTTCTTCAAGGACGACGGCAACTACAAGACCCGCGCCGAGGTG
AAGTTCGAGGGCGACACCCTGGTGAACCGCATCGAGCTGAAGGGCATCGACTTCAAGGAGGACGGCAACA
TCCTGGGGCACAAGCTGGAGTACAACTACAACAGCCACAACGTCTATATCATGGCCGACAAGCAGAAGAA
CGGCATCAAGGTGAACTTCAAGATCCGCCACAACATCGAGGACGGCAGCGTGCAGCTCGCCGACCACTAC
CAGCAGAACACCCCCATCGGCGACGGCCCCGTGCTGCTGCCCGACAACCACTACCTGAGCACCCAGTCCG
CCCTGAGCAAAGACCCCAACGAGAAGCGCGATCACATGGTCCTGCTGGAGTTCGTGACCGCCGCCGGGAT
CACTCTCGGCATGGACGAGCTGTACAAGTCCGGAACCATGGCCAAGTATGGAGAACATGAAGCCAGTCCT
GACAATGGGCAGAACGAATTCAGTGATATCATTAAGTCCAGATCTGATGAACACAATGACGTACAGAAGA
AAACCTTTACCAAATGGATAAATGCTCGATTTTCAAAGAGTGGGAAACCACCCATCAATGATATGTTCAC
AGACCTCAAAGATGGAAGGAAGCTATTGGATCTTCTAGAAGGCCTCACAGGAACATCACTGCCAAAGGAA
CGTGGTTCCACAAGGGTACATGCCTTAAATAACGTCAACAGAGTGCTGCAGGTTTTACATCAGAACAATG
TGGAATTAGTGAATATAGGGGGAACTGACATTGTGGATGGAAATCACAAACTGACTTTGGGGTTACTTTG
GAGCATCATTTTGCACTGGCAGGTGAAAGATGTCATGAAGGATGTCATGTCGGACCTGCAGCAGACGAAC
AGTGAGAAGATCCTGCTCAGCTGGGTGCGTCAGACCACCAGGCCCTACAGCCAAGTCAACGTCCTCAACT
TCACCACCAGCTGGACAGATGGACTCGCCTTTAATGCTGTCCTCCACCGACATAAACCTGATCTCTTCAG
CTGGGATAAAGTTGTCAAAATGTCACCAATTGAGAGACTTGAACATGCCTTCAGCAAGGCTCAAACTTAT
TTGGGAATTGAAAAGCTGTTAGATCCTGAAGATGTTGCCGTTCGGCTTCCTGACAAGAAATCCATAATTA
TGTATTTAACATCTTTGTTTGAGGTGCTACCTCAGCAAGTCACCATAGACTAACTCGAG
