>Addgene plasmid #26737 | GFP-UtrCH | addgene partial sequence | sequence record 123083 | CMV-F 5'-CGCAAATGGGCGGTAGGCGTG-3'
ACCGCCATTCTGCCTGGGGACGTCGGAGCAAGCTTGATTTAGGTGACACTATAGAATACAAGCTACTTGT
TCTTTTTGCAGGATCCAAACCATGGTGAGCAAGGGCGAGGAGCTGTTCACCGGGGTGGTGCCCATCCTGG
TCGAGCTGGACGGCGACGTAAACGGCCACAAGTTCAGCGTGTCCGGCGAGGGCGAGGGCGATGCCACCTA
CGGCAAGCTGACCCTGAAGTTCATCTGCACCACCGGCAAGCTGCCCGTGCCCTGGCCCACCCTCGTGACC
ACCCTGACCTACGGCGTGCAGTGCTTCAGCCGCTACCCCGACCACATGAAGCAGCACGACTTCTTCAAGT
CCGCCATGCCCGAAGGCTACGTCCAGGAGCGCACCATCTTCTTCAAGGACGACGGCAACTACAAGACCCG
CGCCGAGGTGAAGTTCGAGGGCGACACCCTGGTGAACCGCATCGAGCTGAAGGGCATCGACTTCAAGGAG
GACGGCAACATCCTGGGGCACAAGCTGGAGTACAACTACAACAGCCACAACGTCTATATCATGGCCGACA
AGCAGAAGAACGGCATCAAGGTGAACTTCAAGATCCGCCACAACATCGAGGACGGCAGCGTGCAGCTCGC
CGACCACTACCAGCAGAACACCCCCATCGGCGACGGCCCCGTGCTGCTGCCCGACAACCACTACCTGAGC
ACCCAGTCCGCCCTGAGCAAAGACCCCAACGAGAAGCGCGATCACATGGTCCTGCTGGAGTTCGTGACCG
CCGCCGGGATCACTCTCGGCATGGACGAGCTGTACAAGTCCGGAACCATGGCCAAGTATGGAGAACATGA
AGCCAGTCCTGACAATGGG
