>Addgene plasmid #26737 | GFP-UtrCH | addgene partial sequence | sequence record 123084 | EBV-rev 5'-GTGGTTTGTCCAAACTCATC-3'
ATACGACTCACTATAGTTCTAGACTGCAGAATTCGAAGCTTGAGCTCGAGTTAGTCTATGGTGACTTGCT
GAGGTAGCACCTCAAACAAAGATGTTAAATACATAATTATGGATTTCTTGTCAGGAAGCCGAACGGCAAC
ATCTTCAGGATCTAACAGCTTTTCAATTCCCAAATAAGTTTGAGCCTTGCTGAAGGCATGTTCAAGTCTC
TCAATTGGTGACATTTTGACAACTTTATCCCAGCTGAAGAGATCAGGTTTATGTCGGTGGAGGACAGCAT
TAAAGGCGAGTCCATCTGTCCAGCTGGTGGTGAAGTTGAGGACGTTGACTTGGCTGTAGGGCCTGGTGGT
CTGACGCACCCAGCTGAGCAGGATCTTCTCACTGTTCGTCTGCTGCAGGTCCGACATGACATCCTTCATG
ACATCTTTCACCTGCCAGTGCAAAATGATGCTCCAAAGTAACCCCAAAGTCAGTTTGTGATTTCCATCCA
CAATGTCGGTTCCCCCTATATTCACTAATTCCACATTGTTCTGATGTAAAACCTGCAGCACTCTGTTGAC
GTTATTTAAGGCATGTACCCTTGTGGAACCACGTTCCTTTGGCAGTGATGTTCCTGTGAGGCCTTCTAGA
AGATCCAATAGCTTCCTTCCATCTTTGAGGTCTGTGAACATATCATTGATGGGTGGTTTCCCACTCTTTG
AAAATCGAGCATTTATCCATTTGGTAAAGGTTTTCTTCTGTACGTCATTGTGTTCATCAGATCTGGACTT
AATGATATCACTGAATTCGTTCTGCCCATTGTCAGGACTGGCTTCATGTTCTCCATACTTGGCCATGGTT
CCGGACTTGTACAGCTCGTCCATGCCGAGAGTGATCCCGGCGGCGGTCACGAACTCCAGCAGGACCATGT
GATCGCGCTTCTCGTTGGGGTCTTTGCTCAGGGCGGACTGGGTGCTCAGGTA
