>Addgene plasmid #26737 | GFP-UtrCH | addgene partial sequence | sequence record 123086 | EGFP-C 5'-CATGGTCCTGCTGGAGTTCGTG-3'
ACCATGGCCAAGTATGGAGAACATGAAGCCAGTCCTGACAATGGGCAGAACGAATTCAGTGATATCATTA
AGTCCAGATCTGATGAACACAATGACGTACAGAAGAAAACCTTTACCAAATGGATAAATGCTCGATTTTC
AAAGAGTGGGAAACCACCCATCAATGATATGTTCACAGACCTCAAAGATGGAAGGAAGCTATTGGATCTT
CTAGAAGGCCTCACAGGAACATCACTGCCAAAGGAACGTGGTTCCACAAGGGTACATGCCTTAAATAACG
TCAACAGAGTGCTGCAGGTTTTACATCAGAACAATGTGGAATTAGTGAATATAGGGGGAACCGACATTGT
GGATGGAAATCACAAACTGACTTTGGGGTTACTTTGGAGCATCATTTTGCACTGGCAGGTGAAAGATGTC
ATGAAGGATGTCATGTCGGACCTGCAGCAGACGAACAGTGAGAAGATCCTGCTCAGCTGGGTGCGTCAGA
CCACCAGGCCCTACAGCCAAGTCAACGTCCTCAACTTCACCACCAGCTGGACAGATGGACTCGCCTTTAA
TGCTGTCCTCCACCGACATAAACCTGATCTCTTCAGCTGGGATAAAGTTGTCAAAATGTCACCAATTGAG
AGACTTGAACATGCCTTCAGCAAGGCTCAAACTTATTTGGGAATTGAAAAGCTGTTAGATCCTGAAGATG
TTGCCGTTCGGCTTCCTGACAAGAAATCCATAATTATGTATTTAACATCTTTGTTTGAGGTGCTACCTCA
GCAAGTCACCATAGACTAACTCGAGCTCAAGCTTCGAATTCTGCAGTCTAGAACTATAGTGAGTCGTATT
ACGTAGATCCAGACATGATAAGATACATTGATGAGTTTGG
